Addgene plasmid #212683: pCfB12712
Purpose: (Empty Backbone) integration vector for single cassette with integration site E2
Depositing lab: Irina Borodina. Depositing organization: Danmarks Tekniske Universitet. Publication: Combinatorial iterative method for metabolic engineering of Yarrowia lipolytica: application for betanin biosynthesis. Jiang W, Wang S, Avila P, Jorgensen TS, Yang Z, Borodina I. Metab Eng. 2024 Sep 9:S1096-7176(24)00110-1. doi: 10.1016/j.ymben.2024.09.003. PubMed 39260817.
Backbone
  Vector backbone: custom backbone
  Vector type: Yeast Expression
Growth in bacteria
  Bacterial resistance: Spectinomycin, 50 μg/mL
  Growth temperature: 37°C
  Growth strain: DH5alpha
  Copy number: High Copy
Gene/Insert
  Gene/Insert name: None
Terms and licenses: Academic/Nonprofit Terms; Industry Terms: Not Available to Industry
How to cite: pCfB12712 was a gift from Irina Borodina (Addgene plasmid # 212683 ; http://n2t.net/addgene:212683 ; RRID:Addgene_212683)
