[The description below was written by a language model from this plasmid's Addgene catalogue record and pLannotate feature annotations shown in this document.]
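Description:
pCfB12712 is an empty-backbone yeast integration vector, built on a custom backbone of about 4 kb, intended to receive a single expression cassette and deliver it to a genomic locus designated integration site E2. The associated work concerns combinatorial, iterative metabolic engineering of Yarrowia lipolytica, so that yeast is the likely target host, although the catalogue fields list the vector type only as yeast expression. No gene or insert is recorded.

In E. coli the plasmid is maintained at high copy from a ColE1/pUC-type origin and selected with spectinomycin through the aadA aminoglycoside adenylyltransferase gene. This gene sits next to short remnants of a gentamicin acetyltransferase gene and a class 1 integron Pc promoter, which are probably leftovers of the integron-derived resistance cassette rather than functional parts.

The other annotated element is a superfolder GFP coding sequence followed by the bacterial rrnB T1 and T7Te transcription terminators. This arrangement resembles a bacterial fluorescent placeholder that is swapped out when a cassette is cloned in, allowing visual screening of colonies, but the record does not state this role, and no promoter for the GFP is annotated.

The automated feature table does not identify any E2 homology arms, yeast selection marker, yeast promoter or terminator, or the cloning or linearisation sites. Several hundred bases on either side of the GFP unit are unannotated and may hold the homology regions, but this cannot be confirmed from the record. The plasmid serves as a recipient for assembling one cassette for chromosomal integration during strain construction.
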