Features (pLannotate 1.2.2; 7 found; start..end, strand, type, name):
     75..863     -  CDS            aadA: S3AD_ECOLX - Experimental evidence at protein level: Swiss-Prot protein existence level 1. Mediates bacterial resistance to the antibiotics streptomycin and spectinomycin. From Escherichia coli.
    870..926     -  CDS            GmR (fragment): gentamycin acetyltransferase; aacC1; confers resistance to gentamycin
   1102..1125    -  promoter       Pc promoter (fragment): intI1 (promoter lies within the coding sequence); class 1 integron promoter
   1293..1881    +  rep_origin     ori: high-copy-number ColE1/pMB1/pBR322/pUC origin of replication
   2685..3398    +  CDS            superfolder GFP: GFP variant that folds robustly even when fused to poorly folded proteins (Pédelacq et al., 2006)
   3410..3481    +  terminator     rrnB T1 terminator: transcription terminator T1 from the E. coli rrnB gene
   3497..3524    +  terminator     T7Te terminator: phage T7 early transcription terminator
>Addgene plasmid #212683 | pCfB12712 | addgene full sequence | sequence record 424243 | Addgene NGS Result
TGTTGGTATAGTCTACAAACCTGGCGTATTTCGCGGCCGCTGCGGTGTTACAACCAATTAACCAATTCTG
ATTATTTGCCGACTACCTTGGTGATCTCGCCTTTCACGTAGTGGACAAATTCTTCCAACTGATCTGCGCG
CGAGGCCAAGCGATCTTCTTCTTGTCCAAGATAAGCCTGTCTAGCTTCAAGTATGACGGGCTGATACTGG
GCCGGCAGGCGCTCCATTGCCCAGTCGGCAGCGACATCCTTCGGCGCGATTTTGCCGGTTACTGCGCTGT
ACCAAATGCGGGACAACGTAAGCACTACATTTCGCTCATCGCCAGCCCAGTCGGGCGGCGAGTTCCATAG
CGTTAAGGTTTCATTTAGCGCCTCAAATAGATCCTGTTCAGGAACCGGATCAAAGAGTTCCTCCGCCGCT
GGACCTACCAAGGCAACGCTATGTTCTCTTGCTTTTGTCAGCAAGATAGCCAGATCAATGTCGATCGTGG
CTGGCTCGAAGATACCCGCAAGAATGTCATTGCGCTGCCATTCTCCAAATTGCAGTTCGCGCTTAGCTGG
ATAACGCCACGGAATGATGTCGTCGTGCACAACAATGGTGACTTCTACAGCGCGGAGAATCTCGCTCTCT
CCAGGGGAAGCCGAAGTTTCCAAAAGGTCGTTGATCAAAGCTCGCCGCGTTGTTTCATCAAGCCTTACGG
TCACCGTAACCAGCAAATCAATATCACTGTGTGGCTTCAGGCCGCCATCCACTGCGGAGCCGTACAAATG
TACGGCCAGCAACGTCGGTTCGAGATGGCGCTCGATGACGCCAACTACCTCTGATAGTTGAGTCGATACT
TCGGCGATCACCGCTTCCCTCATAATGTTTAACTTTGTTTTAGGGCGACTGCCCTGCTGCGTAACATCGT
TGCTGCTCCATAACATCAAACATCGACCCACGGCGTAACGCGCTTGCTGCTTGGATGCCCGAGGCATAGA
CTGTACCCCAAAAAAACAGTCATAACAAGCCATGAAAACCGCCACTGCGCCGTTACCACCGCTGCGTTCG
GTCAAGGTTCTGGACCAGTTGCGTGAGCGCATACGCTACTTGCATTACAGCTTACGAACCGAACAGGCTT
ATGTCCACTGGGTTCGTGCCTTCATCCGTTTCCACGGTGTGCGTCACCCGGCAACCTTGGGTAGCAGCGA
AGTCGAGGCATTTCTGTCCTGGCTGGTCATGACCAAAATCCCTTAACGTGAGTTTTCGTTCCACTGAGCG
TCAGACCCCGTAGAAAAGATCAAAGGATCTTCTTGAGATCCTTTTTTTCTGCGCGTAATCTGCTGCTTGC
AAACAAAAAAACCACCGCTACCAGCGGTGGTTTGTTTGCCGGATCAAGAGCTACCAACTCTTTTTCCGAA
GGTAACTGGCTTCAGCAGAGCGCAGATACCAAATACTGTTCTTCTAGTGTAGCCGTAGTTAGGCCACCAC
TTCAAGAACTCTGTAGCACCGCCTACATACCTCGCTCTGCTAATCCTGTTACCAGTGGCTGCTGCCAGTG
GCGATAAGTCGTGTCTTACCGGGTTGGACTCAAGACGATAGTTACCGGATAAGGCGCAGCGGTCGGGCTG
AACGGGGGGTTCGTGCACACAGCCCAGCTTGGAGCGAACGACCTACACCGAACTGAGATACCTACAGCGT
GAGCTATGAGAAAGCGCCACGCTTCCCGAAGGGAGAAAGGCGGACAGGTATCCGGTAAGCGGCAGGGTCG
GAACAGGAGAGCGCACGAGGGAGCTTCCAGGGGGAAACGCCTGGTATCTTTATAGTCCTGTCGGGTTTCG
CCACCTCTGACTTGAGCGTCGATTTTTGTGATGCTCGTCAGGGGGGCGGAGCCTATGGAAAAACGCCAGC
AACGCGGCCTTTTTACGGTTCCTGGCCTTTTGCTGGCCTTTTGCTCACATGTTCTTTCCTGCGTTATCCC
CTGATTCTGTGGATAACCGTGCCTGCGGCCGCATGGTGCCAAATCGCTTGTCACTTTGACACAATGAAGA
TATTCGATTCAGTCGATACCATGGCCGTCAACTTTCTTGTCCGACCTCTCAACTTTGTATCTATGTCTCA
GGACGGAGTGTTGGTCCATCCAGCCCCTACCAGTTCCGTGGTGATGTTGAAAGGGCTATTTTTATCCAGA
TCAGAGGGTCACTGGAGCTTGAATAGGATCCACAAGAAGTTCAAAGGACTTTACTGGTGTTTCTTTTGTC
CGAGAACTTCAACAACTCCGTCTGGTGTCTCCAAGATAGATTCTGGTGCTCTCCACGCCTATACATCTCC
AAGTACTGTACACCACAAACACCTTCCGGGTGGTTGCTTACAGTTTCAATAGGCGACCGCTTGATTTCGG
CAAATCTACACCTGCCAGCTACGCATATTGCAGGAAGCAGCATCATGGAATGGACTGTATAGCCATAAGA
CAAGAATGCTCTGGAGAAATCGTCCGATTTTGCTGCACTAAGACGGCGTCTCGCCAAACGGGGAGACCGA
AAGTGAAACGTGATTTCATGCGTCATTTTGAACATTTTGTAAATCTTATTTAATAATGTGTGCGGCAATT
CACATTTAATTTATGAATGTTTTCTTAACATCGCGGCAACTCAAGAAACGGCAGGTTCGGATCTTAGCTA
CTAGAGAAAGAGGAGAAATACTAGATGCGTAAAGGCGAAGAGCTGTTCACTGGTGTCGTCCCTATTCTGG
TGGAACTGGATGGTGATGTCAACGGTCATAAGTTTTCCGTGCGTGGCGAGGGTGAAGGTGACGCAACTAA
TGGTAAACTGACGCTGAAGTTCATCTGTACTACTGGTAAACTGCCGGTTCCTTGGCCGACTCTGGTAACG
ACGCTGACTTATGGTGTTCAGTGCTTTGCTCGTTATCCGGACCATATGAAGCAGCATGACTTCTTCAAGT
CCGCCATGCCGGAAGGCTATGTGCAGGAACGCACGATTTCCTTTAAGGATGACGGCACGTACAAAACGCG
TGCGGAAGTGAAATTTGAAGGCGATACCCTGGTAAACCGCATTGAGCTGAAAGGCATTGACTTTAAAGAG
GACGGCAATATCCTGGGCCATAAGCTGGAATACAATTTTAACAGCCACAATGTTTACATCACCGCCGATA
AACAAAAAAATGGCATTAAAGCGAATTTTAAAATTCGCCACAACGTGGAGGATGGCAGCGTGCAGCTGGC
TGATCACTACCAGCAAAACACTCCAATCGGTGATGGTCCTGTTCTGCTGCCAGACAATCACTATCTGAGC
ACGCAAAGCGTTCTGTCTAAAGATCCGAACGAGAAACGCGATCATATGGTTCTGCTGGAGTTCGTAACCG
CAGCGGGCATCACGCATGGTATGGATGAACTGTACAAATGACCAGGCATCAAATAAAACGAAAGGCTCAG
TCGAAAGACTGGGCCTTTCGTTTTATCTGTTGTTTGTCGGTGAACGCTCTCTACTAGAGTCACACTGGCT
CACCTTCGGGTGGGCCTTTCTGCGTTTATAGGTCTCAGAGTGATGGGAGACGGAGTTGGCATACAGATGC
AAGAAATGAGAGTGGCCATACGGCGGCAGTTAGCATAAGATACTACTTGTAGGAGAGAGCGCTCACCACC
AGCTAAATTTAGGACCCTGGCTGTCTATTTACATTTTTGCACCCTGTTGGCTGCCTAGCTATGCGGCCAG
TCAGCCCGCTGGACATGTGTTTGGCATGTGTTTGGCATGTGTTTGGTGCAGGGAGAACCGCGATGGTGAC
CGTCCAAGCAATTACCCGTTTGGACCAGAAGAGTAAAGAGCGACATTTGCAAAAGAAACGCGCTGAAAAA
GCAACTCCAGCGATGAGGAACTGAGAGTCTGAAGTCTCTGGACGAGGAGTGGGAGGGGGGATGCCTTCTG
TGGGTGCCGTACGTGTCTACCGAGAAGTTAACAACCCTCC
